Addgene plasmid #102407: p35S:TN3-YFPn
Purpose: split YFP. Plant expression of p35S:TN3-YFPn
Depositing lab: Silke Robatzek. Depositing organization: Sainsbury Laboratory, Norwich.
Backbone
  Vector backbone: pAMPAT split-YFP
  Backbone manufacturer: Toulouse
  Vector type: Plant Expression
Growth in bacteria
  Bacterial resistance: Ampicillin, 100 μg/mL
  Growth temperature: 37°C
  Growth strain: DH5alpha
  Copy number: Unknown
Gene/Insert
  Gene/Insert name: TN3
  Species: A. thaliana (mustard weed)
  Promoter: 35S
  Tag / fusion protein: YFPn (C terminal on backbone)
  Cloning method: Gateway Cloning
Terms and licenses: Academic/Nonprofit Terms; Industry Terms: Not Available to Industry
How to cite: p35S:TN3-YFPn was a gift from Silke Robatzek (Addgene plasmid # 102407 ; http://n2t.net/addgene:102407 ; RRID:Addgene_102407)
