[The description below was written by a language model from this plasmid's Addgene catalogue record and pLannotate feature annotations shown in this document.]
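Description:
p35S:TN3-YFPn is a plant expression plasmid built on the pAMPAT split-YFP backbone and used for bimolecular fluorescence complementation (split-YFP) assays. It has the layout of a small binary T-DNA vector. A high-copy ColE1/pUC-type origin and an ampicillin resistance gene (β-lactamase with its own promoter) support propagation and selection in E. coli. An IncP oriV is also annotated, an origin of the broad-host-range type commonly found on binary vectors intended for Agrobacterium. Nopaline-type left and right border repeats flank the region that would be transferred to plant cells.

Two cassettes lie between the borders. The first is a plant selectable marker in reverse orientation, consisting of the bar gene (phosphinothricin acetyltransferase, which confers tolerance to glufosinate/phosphinothricin herbicides) driven by the NOS promoter and closed by the NOS terminator. The second is the payload. An enhanced CaMV 35S promoter with a duplicated enhancer drives the Arabidopsis thaliana TN3 coding sequence, which was introduced by Gateway cloning and is therefore flanked by attB1 and attB2 sites. TN3 is fused at its C terminus to an N-terminal fragment of YFP, followed by a CaMV polyadenylation signal. The automated annotation labels the insert as a fragment resembling ADR2/WRR4, which most likely reflects sequence similarity rather than identity, since the catalogue names the gene as TN3. It identifies the YFPn portion as the VN155(I152L) mVenus fragment, a variant improved for BiFC.

When this construct is co-expressed in plant cells with a partner protein fused to the complementary C-terminal YFP fragment, fluorescence is reconstituted only if the two proteins come into close proximity. This reports on TN3 interactions and where in the cell they occur.
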