Features (pLannotate 1.2.2; 18 found; start..end, strand, type, name):
     20..608     +  rep_origin     ori: high-copy-number ColE1/pMB1/pBR322/pUC origin of replication
    920..944     +  misc_feature   LB T-DNA repeat: left border repeat from nopaline C58 T-DNA
   1038..1290    -  terminator     NOS terminator: nopaline synthase terminator and poly(A) signal
   1313..1861    -  CDS            bar: PAT_STRHY - Experimental evidence at protein level: Swiss-Prot protein existence level 1. Inactivates phosphinothricin (PPT) by transfer of an acetyl group from acetyl CoA. Can also acetylate demethylphosphinothricin but not PTT or glutamate. This enzyme is an effector of phosphinothricin tripeptide (PTT or bialaphos) resistance. From Streptomyces hygroscopicus. Introduced by genetic manipulation and expressed in glufosinate-tolerant maize by Dekalb Genetics.
   1903..2082    -  promoter       NOS promoter: nopaline synthase promoter
   2225..2895    +  promoter       CaMV 35S promoter (enhanced): cauliflower mosaic virus 35S promoter with a duplicated enhancer region
   2895..2922    -  misc_feature   MCS (fragment): pBluescript multiple cloning site
   2930..2954    +  protein_bind   attB1: mutant version of attB; recombination site for the Gateway® BP reaction BP Clonase™
   3023..4210    +  CDS            ADR2 (fragment): ADR2_ARATH - Also known as WRR4 From Arabidopsis thaliana (Mouse-ear cress).
   4278..4302    -  protein_bind   attB2: mutant version of attB; recombination site for the Gateway® BP reaction BP Clonase™
   4310..4765    +  CDS            VN155(I152L): improved N-terminal fragment of mVenus for use in bimolecular fluorescence complementation (BiFC) (Kodama and Hu, 2010)
   4832..4991    +  polyA_signal   CaMV poly(A) signal (fragment): cauliflower mosaic virus polyadenylation signal
   4998..5018    -  misc_feature   MCS (fragment): pBluescript multiple cloning site
   5066..5090    +  misc_feature   RB T-DNA repeat: right border repeat from nopaline C58 T-DNA
   5310..5841    +  rep_origin     oriV: incP origin of replication
   5905..5982    +  CDS            klaC (fragment): KLAC_ECOLX - Also known as telB. Protein predicted: Swiss-Prot protein existence level 4. Belongs to the kla operon, which is associated with cryptic tellurite resistance, and IncW plasmid fertility inhibition. From Escherichia coli.
   5984..6075    +  promoter       AmpR promoter: bla
   6076..6936    +  CDS            AmpR: β-lactamase; bla; confers resistance to ampicillin, carbenicillin, and related antibiotics
>Addgene plasmid #102407 | p35S:TN3-YFPn | addgene full sequence | sequence record 197775 | Addgene NGS Result
AAAAGATCAAAGGATCTTCTTGAGATCCTTTTTTTCTGCGCGTAATCTGCTGCTTGCAAACAAAAAAACC
ACCGCTACCAGCGGTGGTTTGTTTGCCGGATCAAGAGCTACCAACTCTTTTTCCGAAGGTAACTGGCTTC
AGCAGAGCGCAGATACCAAATACTGTTCTTCTAGTGTAGCCGTAGTTAGGCCACCACTTCAAGAACTCTG
TAGCACCGCCTACATACCTCGCTCTGCTAATCCTGTTACCAGTGGCTGCTGCCAGTGGCGATAAGTCGTG
TCTTACCGGGTTGGACTCAAGACGATAGTTACCGGATAAGGCGCAGCGGTCGGGCTGAACGGGGGGTTCG
TGCACACAGCCCAGCTTGGAGCGAACGACCTACACCGAACTGAGATACCTACAGCGTGAGCTATGAGAAA
GCGCCACGCTTCCCGAAGGGAGAAAGGCGGACAGGTATCCGGTAAGCGGCAGGGTCGGAACAGGAGAGCG
CACGAGGGAGCTTCCAGGGGGAAACGCCTGGTATCTTTATAGTCCTGTCGGGTTTCGCCACCTCTGACTT
GAGCGTCGATTTTTGTGATGCTCGTCAGGGGGGCGGAGCCTATGGAAAAACGCCAGCAACGCGGCCTTTT
TACGGTTCCTGGCCTTTTGCTGGCCTTTTGCTCACATGGACTCTAGCTAGAGGATCACAGGCAGCAACGC
TCTGTCATCGTTACAATCAACATGCTACCCTCCGCGAGATCATCCGTGTTTCAAACCCGGCAGCTTAGTT
GCCGTTCTTCCGAATAGCATCGGTAACATGAGCAAAGTCTGCCGCCTTACAACGGCTCTCCCGCTGACGC
CGTCCCGGACTGATGGGCTGCCTGTATCGAGTGGTGATTTTGTGCCGAGCTGCCGGTCGGGGAGCTGTTG
GCTGGCTGGTGGCAGGATATATTGTGGTGTAAACAAATTGACGCTTAGACAACTTAATAACACATTGCGG
ACGTTTTTAATGATCGAATACTAACGTCTCTACCAGATATCAGCTTGCATGCCGGTCGATCTAGTAACAT
AGATGACACCGCGCGCGATAATTTATCCTAGTTTGCGCGCTATATTTTGTTTTCTATCGCGTATTAAATG
TATAATTGCGGGACTCTAATCATAAAAACCCATCTCATAAATAACGTCATGCATTACATGTTAATTATTA
CATGCTTAACGTAATTCAACAGAAATTATATGATAATCATCGCAAGACCGGCAACAGGATTCAATCTTAA
GAAACTTTATTGCCAAATGTTTGAACGATCTGCTTGACTCTAGGGGTCATCAGATTTCGGTGACGGGCAG
GACCGGACGGGGCGGCACCGGCAGGCTGAAGTCCAGCTGCCAGAAACCCACGTCATGCCAGTTCCCGTGC
TTGAAGCCGGCCGCCCGCAGCATGCCGCGGGGGGCATATCCGAGCGCCTCGTGCATGCGCACGCTCGGGT
CGTTGGGCAGCCCGATGACAGCGACCACGCTCTTGAAGCCCTGTGCCTCCAGGGACTTCAGCAGGTGGGT
GTAGAGCGTGGAGCCCAGTCCCGTCCGCTGGTGGCGGGGGGAGACGTACACGGTCGACTCGGCCGTCCAG
TCGTAGGCGTTGCGTGCCTTCCAGGGACCCGCGTAGGCGATGCCGGCGACCTCGCCGTCCACCTCGGCGA
CGAGCCAGGGATAGCGCTCCCGCAGACGGACGAGGTCGTCCGTCCACTCCTGCGGTTCCTGCGGCTCGGT
ACGGAAGTTGACCGTGCTTGTCTCGATGTAGTGGTTGACGATGGTGCAGACCGCCGGCATGTCCGCCTCG
GTGGCACGGCGGATGTCGGCCGGGCGTCGTTCTGGGCTCATGGTAGATCCCCTCGATCGAGTTGAGAGTG
AATATGAGACTCTAATTGGATACCGAGGGGAATTTATGGAACGTCAGTGGAGCATTTTTGACAAGAAATA
TTTGCTAGCTGATAGTGACCTTAGGCGACTTTTGAACGCGCAATAATGGTTTCTGACGTATGTGCTTAGC
TCATTAAACTCCAGAAACCCGCGGCTCAGTGGCTCCTTCAACGTTGCGGTTCTGTCAGTTCCAAACGTAA
AACGGCTTGTCCCGCGTCATCGGCGGGGGTCATAACGTGACTCCCTTAATTCTCCGCTCATGATCAGATT
GTCGTTTCCCGCCTTCGGTTTGGGCGCGCCCGGTTCAGAAGACCAGAGGGCTATTGAGACTTTTCAACAA
AGGGTAATATCGGGAAACCTCCTCGGATTCCATTGCCCAGCTATCTGTCACTTCATCGAAAGGACAGTAG
AAAAGGAAGATGGCTTCTACAAATGCCATCATTGCGATAAAGGAAAGGCTATCGTTCAAGATGCCTCTAC
CGACAGTGGTCCCAAAGATGGACCCCCACCCACGAGGAACATCGTGGAAAAAGAAGACGTTCCAACCACG
TCTTCAAAGCAAGTGGATTGATGTGATACATGGTGGAGCACGACACTCTCGTCTACTCCAAGAATATCAA
AGATACAGTCTCAGAAGACCAGAGGGCTATTGAGACTTTTCAACAAAGGGTAATATCGGGAAACCTCCTC
GGATTCCATTGCCCAGCTATCTGTCACTTCATCGAAAGGACAGTAGAAAAGGAAGATGGCTTCTACAAAT
GCCATCATTGCGATAAAGGAAAGGCTATCGTTCAAGATGCCTCTACCGACAGTGGTCCCAAAGATGGACC
CCCACCCACGAGGAACATCGTGGAAAAAGAAGACGTTCCAACCACGTCTTCAAAGCAAGTGGATTGATGT
GATATCTCCACTGACGTAAGGGATGACGCACAATCCCACTATCCTTCGCAAGACCCTTCCTCTATATAAG
GAAGTTCATTTCATTTGGAGAGGACCTCGAGGTCGACGGTATCGATAAGCTTCCCATCAACAAGTTTGTA
CAAAAAAGCAGGCTCCGCGGCCGCCCCCTTCACCATGGCTGCATCTACTTCTTCTTCTTCTTCATCATCA
TCTTCTTCTTTATCTTCTCCTTCACCTTGCACATGGAGATACATGACTTTCACGAGCTTCCATGGACCAG
ATGTCCGCAACACATTTCTTAGTCATTTGAGGAAACAGTTTAACACCAATGGAATTACGATGTTTGATGA
TCAAAGGATGGAGAGAAGCCAAACCCTTGCCCCTACTCTCACGCAGGCGATTAGAGAATCGAAGATCTAC
ATCGTCTTGCTCTCGAAGAACTATGCTTCATCGAGCTGGTGTCTTGATGAGCTATTGGAGATTTTAAACT
GCAAAGAAAAAAGAGGACAGAGAGTGATGACAATCTTCTACGGCGTAAATCCATCTGATGTGCGGAAACA
AACCGGAGAATTTGGAATCGCTTTCAACGAAACTTGTGCTCGTAAAACAGAGGAGGAGAGGAGAAAATGG
AGCCACGCTTTGACCTGTGTGGGCAACATAACCGGAGTACACGTCCAAGACAGGGACGATGAGGCAAACA
TGATCGAGAAAATTGCAACTGATGTCTCAGAAAAACTGAATGCTACAGAGTCAAAGGATTTTGATGAAAT
GGTGGGAATTAAAGCTCATTTGACGAAAATTGAGTCTTTGCTATCTTTAGATTATGATAAAGTTAAGATC
GTTGGGATCTCCGGTCCTGCAGGCATTGGTAAGAGTACCATTGCCAGAGCCTTACATAACCTACTCTCTA
GCAGTTTTCATCTTAGTTGTTTTATGGAAAACCTTATTAGCCAAAGCAACCCCCATAGTTCTCTAGAGTA
TAGTTCGAAATTGAGTTTACAAGAGCAACTTCTCTCACAAGTTTTGAACGAAAAGGACATTAGGATACGC
CATTTAGGTGCGATACAAGAAAGGCTACACGACCAGAGGGTTCTTATCATTCTTGATGACGTGACGAGTC
TAGAGCAACTAGAGGTTTTGGCTAATATCAAGTGGTATGGTCCTGGAAGTAGGATCATAGTAATCACTAA
AAAGAAAGATATTTTGGTGCAACATGGTATCTGTGATATATACCATGTGGGTTTTCCAACAGATGCAGAT
GCTCTAAAGATCTTTTGTCTATCTGCTTATAGACAAACCTCTCCACCTGATGGATCTATGAAAATTCATG
AGTGTGAAATGTTTATAAAAATTTGTGGCAATCTTCCATTGCATCTACATGTTTTGGGGTCGGCGCTTCG
GGGAAGGAGTTATGGCAGAGTGCAGAGTTTGTGTAATCTAGTGTCTCTGGCTGATTTTGTAAAGGGTGGG
CGCGCCGACCCAGCTTTCTTGTACAAAGTGGTTGATGGGATGGTGAGCAAGGGCGAGGAGCTGTTCACCG
GGGTGGTGCCCATCCTGGTCGAGCTGGACGGCGACGTAAACGGCCACAAGTTCAGCGTGTCCGGCGAGGG
CGAGGGCGATGCCACCTACGGCAAGCTGACCCTGAAGCTGATCTGCACCACCGGCAAGCTGCCCGTGCCC
TGGCCCACCCTCGTGACCACCCTGGGCTACGGCCTGCAGTGCTTCGCCCGCTACCCCGACCACATGAAGC
AGCACGACTTCTTCAAGTCCGCCATGCCCGAAGGCTACGTCCAGGAGCGCACCATCTTCTTCAAGGACGA
CGGCAACTACAAGACCCGCGCCGAGGTGAAGTTCGAGGGCGACACCCTGGTGAACCGCATCGAGCTGAAG
GGCATCGACTTCAAGGAGGACGGCAACATCCTGGGGCACAAGCTGGAGTACAACTACAACAGCCACAACG
TCTATATCATGGCCTAATCTAGAGTCCGCAAAAATCACCAGTCTCTCTCTACAAATCTATCTCTCTCTAT
TTTTCTCCAGAATAATGTGTGAGTAGTTCCCAGATAAGGGAATTAGGGTTCTTATAGGGTTTCGCTCATG
TGTTGAGCATATAAGAAACCCTTAGTATGTATTTGTATTTGTAAAATACTTCTATCAATAAAATTTCTAA
TTCCTAAAACCAAAATCCAGTGACCGGGCGGCCGCCACCGCGGTGGAGGGGGATCAGATTGTCGTTTCCC
GCCTTCAGTTTAAACTATCAGTGTTTGACAGGATATATTGGCGGGTAAACCTAAGAGAAAAGAGCGTTTA
TTAGAATAATCGGATATTTAAAAGGGCGTGAAAAGGTTTATCCGTTCGTCCATTTGTATGTGTACATCAC
CGACGAGCAAGGCAAGACCGAGCGCCTTTCCGACGCTCACCGGGCTGGTTGCCCTCGCCGCTGGGCTGGC
GGCCGTCTATGGCCCTGCAAACGCGCCAGAAACGCCGTCGAAGCCGTGTGCGAGACACCGGCCGCCGGCG
TTGTGGATACCTCGCGGAAAACTTGGCCCTCACTGACAGATGAGGGGCGGACGTTGACACTTGAGGGGCC
GACTCACCCGGCGCGGCGTTGACAGATGAGGGGCAGGCTCGATTTCGGCCGGCGACGTGGAGCTGGCCAG
CCTCGCAAATCGGCGAAAACGCCTGATTTTACGCGAGTTTCCCACAGATGATGTGGACAAGCCTGGGGAT
AAGTGCCCTGCGGTATTGACACTTGAGGGGCGCGACTACTGACAGATGAGGGGCGCGATCCTTGACACTT
GAGGGGCAGAGTGCTGACAGATGAGGGGCGCACCTATTGACATTTGAGGGGCTGTCCACAGGCAGAAAAT
CCAGCATTTGCAAGGGTTTCCGCCCGTTTTTCGGCCACCGCTAACCTGTCTTTTAACCTGCTTTTAAACC
AATATTTATAAACCTTGTTTTTAACCAGGGCTGCGCCCTGTGCGCGTGACCGCGCACGCCGAAGGGGGGT
GCCCCCCCTTCTCGAACCCTCCCGGCCCGCTAACGCGGGCCTCCCATCCCCCCAGGGGCTGCGCCCCTCG
GCCGCGAACGGCCTCACCCCAAAAATGGCAGCGCTGGCAGTCCTTGCCATTGCCGGGATCGGGGCAGTAA
CGGGATGGGCGATCAGCCCGAAAGCTACCCCTATTTGTTTATTTTTCTAAATACATTCAAATATGTATCC
GCTCATGAGACAATAACCCTGATAAATGCTTCAATAATATTGAAAAAGGAAGAGTATGAGTATTCAACAT
TTCCGTGTCGCCCTTATTCCCTTTTTTGCGGCATTTTGCCTTCCTGTTTTTGCTCACCCAGAAACGCTGG
TGAAAGTAAAAGATGCTGAAGATCAGTTGGGTGCACGAGTGGGTTACATCGAACTGGATCTCAACAGCGG
TAAGATCCTTGAGAGTTTTCGCCCCGAAGAACGTTTTCCAATGATGAGCACTTTTAAAGTTCTGCTATGT
GGCGCGGTATTATCCCGTATTGACGCCGGGCAAGAGCAACTCGGTCGCCGCATACACTATTCTCAGAATG
ACTTGGTTGAGTACTCACCAGTCACAGAAAAGCATCTTACGGATGGCATGACAGTAAGAGAATTATGCAG
TGCTGCCATAACCATGAGTGATAACACTGCGGCCAACTTACTTCTGACAACGATCGGAGGACCGAAGGAG
CTAACCGCTTTTTTGCACAACATGGGGGATCATGTAACTCGCCTTGATCGTTGGGAACCGGAGCTGAATG
AAGCCATACCAAACGACGAGCGTGACACCACGATGCCTGTAGCAATGGCAACAACGTTGCGCAAACTATT
AACTGGCGAACTACTTACTCTAGCTTCCCGGCAACAATTAATAGACTGGATGGAGGCGGATAAAGTTGCA
GGACCACTTCTGCGCTCGGCCCTTCCGGCTGGCTGGTTTATTGCTGATAAATCTGGAGCCGGTGAGCGTG
GGTCTCGCGGTATCATTGCAGCACTGGGGCCAGATGGTAAGCCCTCCCGTATCGTAGTTATCTACACGAC
GGGGAGTCAGGCAACTATGGATGAACGAAATAGACAGATCGCTGAGATAGGTGCCTCACTGATTAAGCAT
TGGTAACTGTCAGACCAAGTTTACTCATATATACTTTAGATTGATTTAAAACTTCATTTTTAATTTAAAA
GGATCTAGGTGAAGATCCTTTTTGATAATCTCATGACCAAAATCCCTTAACGTGAGTTTTCGTTCCACTG
AGCGTCAGACCCCGTAG
